>Addgene plasmid #130996 | pAAV-Ef1a-DIO ChRmine-eYFP-WPRE | addgene full sequence | sequence record 256055 | Addgene NGS Result
ATGCTAGCCACCATGGCACACGCACCAGGCACCGACCAGATGTTCTACGTGGGCACAATGGACGGCTGGT
ATCTGGATACCAAGCTGAACTCCGTGGCCATCGGCGCCCACTGGTCTTGCTTTATCGTGCTGACAATCAC
CACATTCTACCTGGGCTATGAGTCCTGGACATCTCGGGGCCCTAGCAAGAGAACCTCCTTTTACGCCGGC
TATCAGGAGGAGCAGAACCTGGCCCTGTTTGTGAATTTCTTTGCCATGCTGAGCTACTTCGGCAAGATCG
TGGCCGACACACTGGGCCACAACTTCGGCGATGTGGGCCCCTTCATCATCGGCTTCGGCAATTACAGGTA
TGCCGACTACATGCTGACCTGCCCAATGCTGGTGTACGATCTGCTGTATCAGCTGAGGGCCCCCTATCGC
GTGTCTTGTAGCGCCATCATCTTTGCCATCCTGATGTCTGGCGTGCTGGCCGAGTTCTACGCAGAGGGCG
ACCCTAGGCTGAGGAATGGCGCCTACGCCTGGTATGGCTTTGGCTGTTTCTGGTTTATCTTCGCCTACTC
TATCGTGATGAGCATCGTGGCCAAGCAGTATAGCCGGCTGGCCCAGCTGGCCCAGGATACAGGCGCCGAG
CACAGCCTGCACGTGCTGAAGTTCGCCGTGTTTACCTTCTCCATGCTGTGGATTCTGTTTCCCCTGGTGT
GGGCCATCTGCCCTAGAGGCTTCGGCTGGATCGACGATAACTGGACAGAGGTGGCCCACTGCGTGTGCGA
CATCGTGGCCAAGTCCTGTTACGGCTTTGCCCTGGCCCGGTTCAGAAAGACCTATGATGAGGAGCTGTTT
CGGCTGCTGGAGCAGCTGGGACACGACGAGGATGAGTTCCAGAAGCTGGAGCTGGATATGAGGCTGAGCA
GCAATGGCGAGCGCCTGCGGAGACTGTCTGCGGCCGCCAAGAGCAGGATCACCAGCGAGGGCGAGTACAT
CCCCCTGGACCAGATCGACATCAACGTGGTGAGCAAGGGCGAGGAGCTGTTCACCGGGGTGGTGCCCATC
CTGGTCGAGCTGGACGGCGACGTAAACGGCCACAAGTTCAGCGTGTCCGGCGAGGGCGAGGGCGATGCCA
CCTACGGCAAGCTGACCCTGAAGTTCATCTGCACCACCGGCAAGCTGCCCGTGCCCTGGCCCACCCTCGT
GACCACCTTCGGCTACGGCCTGCAGTGCTTCGCCCGCTACCCCGACCACATGAAGCAGCACGACTTCTTC
AAGTCCGCCATGCCCGAAGGCTACGTCCAGGAGCGCACCATCTTCTTCAAGGACGACGGCAACTACAAGA
CCCGCGCCGAGGTGAAGTTCGAGGGCGACACCCTGGTGAACCGCATCGAGCTGAAGGGCATCGACTTCAA
GGAGGACGGCAACATCCTGGGGCACAAGCTGGAGTACAACTACAACAGCCACAACGTCTATATCATGGCC
GACAAGCAGAAGAACGGCATCAAGGTGAACTTCAAGATCCGCCACAACATCGAGGACGGCAGCGTGCAGC
TCGCCGACCACTACCAGCAGAACACCCCCATCGGCGACGGCCCCGTGCTGCTGCCCGACAACCACTACCT
GAGCTACCAGTCCGCCCTGAGCAAAGACCCCAACGAGAAGCGCGATCACATGGTCCTGCTGGAGTTCGTG
ACCGCCGCCGGGATCACTCTCGGCATGGACGAGCTGTACAAGTTCTGCTACGAGAACGAGGTGTAATAGG
GCGCGCCATAACTTCGTATAATGTATGCTATACGAAGTTATTAAGAGGTTTCATATTGCTAATAGCAGCT
ACAATCCAGCTACCATTCTGCATAACTTCGTATAAAGTATCCTATACGAAGTTATTCCGGAGTCGACTCT
AGAGGATCCGGTACCTCACGACACCTGAAATGGAAGAAAAAAACTTTGAACCACTGTCTGAGGCTTGAGA
ATGAACCAAGATCCAAACTCAAAAAGGGCAAATTCCAAGGAGAATTACATCAAGTGCCAAGCTGGCCTAA
CTTCAGTCTCCACCCACTCAGTGTGGGGAAACTCCATCGCATAAAACCCCTCCCCCCAACCTAAAGACGA
CGTACTCCAAAAGCTCGAGAACTAATCGAGGTGCCTGGACGGCGCCCGGTACTCCGTGGAGTCACATGAA
GCGACGGCTGAGGACGGAAAGGCCCTTTTCCTTTGTGTGGGTGACTCACCCGCCCGCTCTCCCGAGCGCC
GCGTCCTCCATTTTGAGCTCCCTGCAGCAGGGCCGGGAAGCGGCCATCTTTCCGCTCACGCAACTGGTGC
CGACCGGGCCAGCCTTGCCGCCCAGGGCGGGGCGATACACGGCGGCGCGAGGCCAGGCACCAGAGCAGGC
CGGCCAGCTTGAGACTACCCCCGTCCGATTCTCGGTGGCCGCGCTCGCAGGCCCCGCCTCGCCGAACATG
TGCGCTGGGACGCACGGGCCCCGTCGCCGCCCGCGGCCCCAAAAACCGAAATACCAGTGTGCAGATCTTG
GCCCGCATTTACAAGACTATCTTGCCAGAAAAAAAGCGTCGCAGCAGGTCATCAAAAATTTTAAATGGCT
AGAGACTTATCGAAAGCAGCGAGACAGGCGCGAAGGTGCCACCAGATTCGCACGCGGCGGCCCCAGCGCC
CAGGCCAGGCCTCAACTCAAGCACGAGGCGAAGGGGCTCCTTAAGCGCAAGGCCTCGAACTCTCCCACCC
ACTTCCAACCCGAAGCTCGGGATCAAGAATCACGTACTGCAGCCAGGTGGAAGTAATTCAAGGCACGCAA
GGGCCATAACCCGTAAAGAGGCCAGGCCCGCGGGAACCACACACGGCACTTACCTGTGTTCTGGCGGCAA
ACCCGTTGCGAAAAAGAACGTTCACGGCGACTACTGCACTTATATACGGTTCTCCCCCACCCTCGGGAAA
AAGGCGGAGCCAGTACACGACATCACTTTCCCAGTTTACCCCGCGCCACCTTCTCTAGGCACCGGTTCAA
TTGCCGACCCCTCCCCCCAACTTCTCGGGGACTGTGGGCGATGTGCGCTCTGCCCACTGACGGGCACCGG
AGCCAATTCCCACTCCTTTCAAGACCTAGAAGGTCCATTAGCTGCAAAGATTCCTCTCTGTTTAAAACTT
TATCCATCTTTGCAAAGCTTACGCGTGCGGCCGCAGGAACCCCTAGTGATGGAGTTGGCCACTCCCTCTC
TGCGCGCTCGCTCGCTCACTGAGGCCGGGCGACCAAAGGTCGCCCGACGCCCGGGCGGCCTCAGTGAGCG
AGCGAGCGCGCAGCTGCCTGCAGGACATGTGAGCAAAAGGCCAGCAAAAGGCCAGGAACCGTAAAAAGGC
CGCGTTGCTGGCGTTTTTCCATAGGCTCCGCCCCCCTGACGAGCATCACAAAAATCGACGCTCAAGTCAG
AGGTGGCGAAACCCGACAGGACTATAAAGATACCAGGCGTTTCCCCCTGGAAGCTCCCTCGTGCGCTCTC
CTGTTCCGACCCTGCCGCTTACCGGATACCTGTCCGCCTTTCTCCCTTCGGGAAGCGTGGCGCTTTCTCA
TAGCTCACGCTGTAGGTATCTCAGTTCGGTGTAGGTCGTTCGCTCCAAGCTGGGCTGTGTGCACGAACCC
CCCGTTCAGCCCGACCGCTGCGCCTTATCCGGTAACTATCGTCTTGAGTCCAACCCGGTAAGACACGACT
TATCGCCACTGGCAGCAGCCACTGGTAACAGGATTAGCAGAGCGAGGTATGTAGGCGGTGCTACAGAGTT
CTTGAAGTGGTGGCCTAACTACGGCTACACTAGAAGAACAGTATTTGGTATCTGCGCTCTGCTGAAGCCA
GTTACCTTCGGAAAAAGAGTTGGTAGCTCTTGATCCGGCAAACAAACCACCGCTGGTAGCGGTGGTTTTT
TTGTTTGCAAGCAGCAGATTACGCGCAGAAAAAAAGGATCTCAAGAAGATCCTTTGATCTTTTCTACGGG
GTCTGACGCTCAGTGGAACGAAAACTCACGTTAAGGGATTTTGGTCATGAGATTATCAAAAAGGATCTTC
ACCTAGATCCTTTTAAATTAAAAATGAAGTTTTAAATCAATCTAAAGTATATATGAGTAAACTTGGTCTG
ACAGTTACCAATGCTTAATCAGTGAGGCACCTATCTCAGCGATCTGTCTATTTCGTTCATCCATAGTTGC
CTGACTCCCCGTCGTGTAGATAACTACGATACGGGAGGGCTTACCATCTGGCCCCAGTGCTGCAATGATA
CCGCGAGACCCACGCTCACCGGCTCCAGATTTATCAGCAATAAACCAGCCAGCCGGAAGGGCCGAGCGCA
GAAGTGGTCCTGCAACTTTATCCGCCTCCATCCAGTCTATTAATTGTTGCCGGGAAGCTAGAGTAAGTAG
TTCGCCAGTTAATAGTTTGCGCAACGTTGTTGCCATTGCTACAGGCATCGTGGTGTCACGCTCGTCGTTT
GGTATGGCTTCATTCAGCTCCGGTTCCCAACGATCAAGGCGAGTTACATGATCCCCCATGTTGTGCAAAA
AAGCGGTTAGCTCCTTCGGTCCTCCGATCGTTGTCAGAAGTAAGTTGGCCGCAGTGTTATCACTCATGGT
TATGGCAGCACTGCATAATTCTCTTACTGTCATGCCATCCGTAAGATGCTTTTCTGTGACTGGTGAGTAC
TCAACCAAGTCATTCTGAGAATAGTGTATGCGGCGACCGAGTTGCTCTTGCCCGGCGTCAATACGGGATA
ATACCGCGCCACATAGCAGAACTTTAAAAGTGCTCATCATTGGAAAACGTTCTTCGGGGCGAAAACTCTC
AAGGATCTTACCGCTGTTGAGATCCAGTTCGATGTAACCCACTCGTGCACCCAACTGATCTTCAGCATCT
TTTACTTTCACCAGCGTTTCTGGGTGAGCAAAAACAGGAAGGCAAAATGCCGCAAAAAAGGGAATAAGGG
CGACACGGAAATGTTGAATACTCATACTCTTCCTTTTTCAATATTATTGAAGCATTTATCAGGGTTATTG
TCTCATGAGCGGATACATATTTGAATGTATTTAGAAAAATAAACAAATAGGGGTTCCGCGCACATTTCCC
CGAAAAGTGCCACCTGACGTCTAAGAAACCATTATTATCATGACATTAACCTATAAAAATAGGCGTATCA
CGAGGCCCTTTCGTCTCGCGCGTTTCGGTGATGACGGTGAAAACCTCTGACACATGCAGCTCCCGGAGAC
GGTCACAGCTTGTCTGTAAGCGGATGCCGGGAGCAGACAAGCCCGTCAGGGCGCGTCAGCGGGTGTTGGC
GGGTGTCGGGGCTGGCTTAACTATGCGGCATCAGAGCAGATTGTACTGAGAGTGCACCATAAAATTGTAA
ACGTTAATATTTTGTTAAAATTCGCGTTAAATTTTTGTTAAATCAGCTCATTTTTTAACCAATAGACCGA
AATCGGCAAAATCCCTTATAAATCAAAAGAATAGCCCGAGATAGAGT
[37 nt withheld, positions 5508-5544]
AAAGAACGTGGACTCCAACGTCAAAGG
[141 nt withheld, positions 5572-5712]
G
[46 nt withheld, positions 5714-5759]
A
[95 nt withheld, positions 5761-5855]
TATGCGGTGTGAAATACCGCACAGATGCGTAAGGAGAAAATACCGCATCAGGCGCCCCTGCAGGCAGCTG
CGCGCTCGCTCGCTCACTGAGGCCGCCCGGGCAAAGCCCGGGCGTCGGGCGACCTTTGGTCGCCCGGCCT
CAGTGAGCGAGCGAGCGCGCAGAGAGGGAGTGGCCAACTCCATCACTAGGGGTTCCTGCGGCCGCTCGGT
CCGCACGTGGTTACCTACAAAATCAGTCCCCAGCATGCCTGCTATTGTCTTCCCAATCCTCCCCCTTGCT
GTCCTGCCCCACCCCACCCCCCAGAATAGAATGACACCTACTCAGACAATGCGATGCAATTTCCTCATTT
TATTAGGAAAGGACAGTGGGAGTGGCACCTTCCAGGGTCAAGGAAGGCACGGGGGAGGGGCAAACAACAG
ATGGCTGGCAACTAGAAGGCACAGTCGAGGCTTATTTTTTTTTTTTTTTTTTCAAACAATAACTTTTATT
TTATACTTCTCTATACTTTGTAGCAAATCTTTTTTTGCTGAATTTAATTTATAATAAACTTTTTAAATTA
CATCTCTCTCTCTTTTTTTTTTAAAATCAAGGCTCTTTTATGTCAAAATCTTTTTTTAGCTATATTTTAG
ATTAACATTTAACATCCCCCCCTTGTGATCTATACCGTTGGATATTCAGGTATTACTGTGTGTGTAACAG
CTAAAACAAGAGGGAGGAGGGAAAATAAAGGCAGTGAACTTGGACGGATGCATCAACAACAGCAGATAAA
GCTAACCCCTCAGTGACCATAGCAGCATGTCTTCTGGAAGCCTTTACTCTTACCCCAGAGATTTCCTCAG
CCCCTTCCCTCTCTCCCTCCTATCCTCCAAACACAAAGCCAACAGTCTGTCCTTTCGCTTTTCTTGAGGA
GAAATGTGCAGTGGAAATGATCAAAACAAGATACTGTGGAAGAACGACGTGAGCGTGAATTATTCACCGT
ATGTTTCGTCCGTGGACATCTCTCTTGAATTCATTCCCCTGGCCTTCTCCTCTCCTCGCCTTCCTATTAG
GAGGAGCCCATCATTTTTCATGTTACTAGCATGATTAATATAGTAGGTGGCCCAGGGCCGTTCCTGAGAT
TCTTTTGCCAACAAAAAAAATTAATAATAATAAAATTAAAAAATGGGGTGGGTTTGCCGTTTTCTTATTT
GTGTGTGAAGACGGACTAAAGCTGAGGTCCGATTTTGGCTGTGCTTGCTTGCTCACTGATTGGTAACATT
TGGCAAATAAAACACAAGAAATCAAACGAAATAAAAAAGAGAATCAGGATTTCCCACAATCCTATATGAG
TGTTTTCAGCATCACAGAGAATCACAACGTCCCCAAAGAACTAATGGATCTTCCTCTCGATTTCCGGGAG
CATGGAGTGAGTGTGGGTGGGCGCGCGGGGGGAGCTGGCCCCACGCAGATCTCTCGAGCAGCGCTCGGTA
TCGATGCGGGGAGGCGGCCCAAAGGGAGATCCGACTCGTCTGAGGGCGAAGGCGAAGACGCGGAAGAGGC
CGCAGAGCCGGCAGCAGGCCGCGGGAAGGAAGGTCCGCTGGATTGAGGGCCGAAGGGACGTAGCAGAAGG
ACGTCCCGCGCAGAATCCAGGTGGCAACATAGGCGAGCAGCCAAGGAAAGGACGATGATTTCCCCGACAA
CACCACGGAATTGTCAGTGCCCAACAGCCGAGCCCCTGTCCAGCAGCGGGCAAGGCAGGCGGCGATGAGT
TCCGCCGTGGCAATAGGGAGGGGGAAAGCGAAAGTCCCGGAAAGGAGCTGACAGGTGGTGGCAATGCCCC
AACCAGTGGGGGTTGCGTCAGCAAACACAGTGCACACCACGCCACGTTGCCTGACAACGGGCCACAACTC
CTCATAAAGAGACAGCAACCAGGATTTATACAAGGAGGAGAAAATGAAAGCCATACGGGAAGCAATAGCA
TGATACAAAGGCATTAAAGCAGCGTATCCACATAGCGTAAAAGGAGCAACATAGTTAAGAATACCAGTCA
ATCTTTCACAAATTTTGTAATCCAGAGGTTGATTATCGATAAGCTTGATATCGAATTCATAACTTCGTAT
AGCATACATTATACGAAGTTATTCTTTGCACCATTCTAAAGAATAACAGTGATAATTTCTGGGTTAAGGC
AAATAACTTCGTATAGGATACTTTATACGAAGTT
Features (pLannotate 1.2.2; 24 found; start..end, strand, type, name):
    949..1008    +  CDS            KCNJ2 (fragment): KCNJ2_HUMAN - Also known as IRK1. Experimental evidence at protein level: Swiss-Prot protein existence level 1. Probably participates in establishing action potential waveform and excitability of neuronal and muscle tissues. Inward rectifier potassium channels are characterized by a greater tendency to allow potassium to flow into the cell rather than out of it. Their voltage dependence is regulated by the concentration of extracellular potassium; as external potassium is raised, the voltage range of the channel opening shifts to more positive voltages. The inward rectification is mainly due t
   1007..1723    +  CDS            EYFP: enhanced YFP mammalian codon-optimized
   1758..1791    -  protein_bind   loxP: Cre-mediated recombination occurs in the 8-bp core sequence (GCATACAT). Cre recombinase
   1792..1841    +  intron         β-globin intron (fragment): internally truncated intron from human β-globin
   1842..1875    -  protein_bind   lox2272: Cre-mediated recombination occurs in the 8-bp core sequence (GGATACTT). lox2272 sites are compatible with each other, but incompatible with loxP or loxN sites (Lee and Saito, 1988). Cre recombinase
   1882..1899    -  misc_feature   MCS (fragment): pUC18/19 multiple cloning site
   1906..3084    -  promoter       EF-1α promoter: strong constitutive promoter for human elongation factor EF-1α
   3091..3157    -  CDS            small t antigen (fragment): SV40 (simian virus 40) small t antigen
   3220..3247    -  repeat_region  AAV2 ITR (fragment): inverted terminal repeat of adeno-associated virus serotype 2 inverted
   3276..3303    -  repeat_region  AAV2 ITR (fragment): inverted terminal repeat of adeno-associated virus serotype 2 inverted
   3376..3964    -  rep_origin     ori: high-copy-number ColE1/pMB1/pBR322/pUC origin of replication
   4135..4995    -  CDS            AmpR: β-lactamase; bla; confers resistance to ampicillin, carbenicillin, and related antibiotics
   4996..5100    -  promoter       AmpR promoter: bla
   5195..5230    +  CDS            rop (fragment): Rop protein, which maintains plasmids at low copy number; rop
   5332..5381    +  misc_feature   bom (fragment): basis of mobility region from pBR322
   5382..5837    -  rep_origin     f1 ori (sequence partly withheld): f1 bacteriophage origin of replication; arrow indicates direction of (+) strand synthesis
   5856..5907    +  misc_feature   bom (fragment): basis of mobility region from pBR322
   5912..6052    -  repeat_region  AAV2 ITR: inverted terminal repeat of adeno-associated virus serotype 2 inverted
   6092..6299    -  polyA_signal   bGH poly(A) signal: bovine growth hormone polyadenylation signal
   7331..7919    -  misc_feature   WPRE: woodchuck hepatitis virus posttranscriptional regulatory element
   7919..7943    -  misc_feature   MCS (fragment): pBluescript multiple cloning site
   7944..7977    +  protein_bind   loxP: Cre-mediated recombination occurs in the 8-bp core sequence (GCATACAT). Cre recombinase
   7978..8027    +  intron         β-globin intron (fragment): internally truncated intron from human β-globin
   8028..2       +  protein_bind   lox2272 (across the origin): Cre-mediated recombination occurs in the 8-bp core sequence (GGATACTT). lox2272 sites are compatible with each other, but incompatible with loxP or loxN sites (Lee and Saito, 1988). Cre recombinase
