[The description below was written by a language model from this plasmid's Addgene catalogue record and pLannotate feature annotations shown in this document.]
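Description:
pAAV-Ef1a-DIO ChRmine-eYFP-WPRE is an adeno-associated virus transfer plasmid built on the Stratagene pAAV-MCS backbone for Cre-dependent expression of the opsin ChRmine, a light-gated channelrhodopsin recorded as originating from Tiarina fusus. It is propagated in E. coli as a high-copy plasmid through a ColE1/pUC-type origin with ampicillin selection (AmpR with its bla promoter), and it also carries an f1 phage origin. AAV2 inverted terminal repeats flank the expression cassette and supply the signals for replication and packaging into AAV particles. One ITR is annotated intact, while the other appears only as short fragments in the sequencing-derived annotation.

The payload is driven by the strong constitutive human EF-1α promoter. ChRmine is fused at its C terminus to eYFP, and a short fragment matching the Kir2.1 (KCNJ2) potassium channel lies directly upstream of eYFP; such fragments usually serve as a membrane trafficking signal in opsin constructs. The ChRmine coding region itself is not annotated in the feature table, but falls in the unannotated stretch before this fragment. The fusion lies on the opposite strand from the promoter and is bracketed by oppositely oriented pairs of loxP and lox2272 sites, the double-floxed inverted open reading frame (DIO) arrangement. Cre recombinase flips the cassette into the sense orientation and then excises sites so that it is locked there, restricting expression to Cre-expressing cells. A WPRE enhances transcript stability and expression, and a bGH polyadenylation signal terminates the transcript.

About 1 kb of unannotated sequence separates the WPRE from the poly(A) signal, which fits the depositor's note that a 3′UTR raises the packaging size to about 5.4 kb, possibly too large for some AAV capsids. The construct is suited to cell-type-specific optogenetic stimulation with fluorescent labelling.
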