Addgene plasmid #130996: pAAV-Ef1a-DIO ChRmine-eYFP-WPRE
Purpose: Double floxed ChRmine-eYFP under the control of Ef1a promoter
Depositing lab: Karl Deisseroth. Depositing organization: Stanford University. Publication: Cortical layer-specific critical dynamics triggering perception. Marshel JH, Kim YS, Machado TA, Quirin S, Benson B, Kadmon J, Raja C, Chibukhchyan A, Ramakrishnan C, Inoue M, Shane JC, McKnight DJ, Yoshizawa S, Kato HE, Ganguli S, Deisseroth K. Science. 2019 Aug 9;365(6453). pii: science.aaw5202. doi: 10.1126/science.aaw5202. Epub 2019 Jul 18. PubMed 31320556.
Backbone
  Vector backbone: pAAV-MCS
  Backbone manufacturer: Stratagene
  Vector type: AAV
Growth in bacteria
  Bacterial resistance: Ampicillin, 100 μg/mL
  Growth temperature: 37°C
  Growth strain: NEB Stable
  Copy number: High Copy
Gene/Insert
  Gene/Insert name: ChRmine
  Species: Tiarina fusus
  GenBank ID: MN194599
  Promoter: Ef1a
  Tag / fusion protein: eYFP (C terminal on insert)
  Cloning method: Restriction Enzyme; 5′ cloning site AscI (not destroyed); 3′ cloning site NheI (not destroyed)
  Sequencing primers: 5′ GTTAGGCCAGCTTGGCACTTG; 3′ GAATACCAGTCAATCTTTCAC
Terms and licenses: Academic/Nonprofit Terms; Industry Terms: Not Available to Industry
Depositor comments: This plasmid has a 3'UTR that increases the packaging size to 5.4 kb, which may not be suitable for some AAV capsids
How to cite: pAAV-Ef1a-DIO ChRmine-eYFP-WPRE was a gift from Karl Deisseroth (Addgene plasmid # 130996 ; http://n2t.net/addgene:130996 ; RRID:Addgene_130996)
